Addgene plasmid #75018: MI-Luciferase
Purpose: Encodes the expression of Luciferase (with out any fluorescent reporter)
Depositing lab: Xiaoping Sun. Depositing organization: University of Texas MD Anderson Cancer Center. Publication: Tyrosine kinase inhibitors induce mesenchymal stem cell-mediated resistance in BCR-ABL+ acute lymphoblastic leukemia. Mallampati S, Leng X, Ma H, Zeng J, Li J, Wang H, Lin K, Lu Y, Yang Y, Sun B, Gong Y, Lee JS, Konopleva M, Andreeff M, Arlinghaus RB, Cai Z, Fang B, Shen H, Han X, Hirsch-Ginsberg CF, Gao X, Paranjape AN, Mani SA, Clise-Dwyer K, Sun X. Blood. 2015 May 7;125(19):2968-73. doi: 10.1182/blood-2014-05-576421. Epub 2015 Feb 23. PubMed 25712988.
Backbone
  Vector backbone: MIGR1
  Backbone size w/o insert (bp): 5500
  Total vector size (bp): 7150
  Modifications to backbone: GFP is excised from MIGR1 vector
  Vector type: Retroviral, Luciferase
Growth in bacteria
  Bacterial resistance: Ampicillin, 100 μg/mL
  Growth temperature: 37°C
  Growth strain: NEB Stable
  Copy number: High Copy
Gene/Insert
  Gene/Insert name: firefly Luciferase (alt name: Luc2)
  Insert size (bp): 1653
  Cloning method: Restriction Enzyme; 5′ cloning site EcoRI (not destroyed); 3′ cloning site EcoRI (not destroyed)
  Sequencing primers: 5′ TAC ATC GTG ACC TGG GAA GCC TTG G
Terms and licenses: Academic/Nonprofit Terms; Industry Terms: Not Available to Industry
How to cite: MI-Luciferase was a gift from Xiaoping Sun (Addgene plasmid # 75018 ; http://n2t.net/addgene:75018 ; RRID:Addgene_75018)
