[The description below was written by a language model from this plasmid's Addgene catalogue record.]
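Description:
MI-Luciferase is a retroviral expression plasmid built on the MIGR1 backbone, an MSCV-type gammaretroviral vector that normally carries an IRES-GFP reporter downstream of its cloning site. In this derivative the GFP has been excised, so the vector expresses luciferase without any accompanying fluorescent marker. The record lists a backbone of about 5.5 kb and a total size of about 7.15 kb. In bacteria the plasmid is maintained at high copy under ampicillin selection. No feature table is provided, so the origin of replication, the exact LTR and packaging signal arrangement, and whether the IRES remains after GFP removal are not stated. No mammalian drug-selection marker is recorded either.

The insert is firefly luciferase (Luc2), roughly 1.65 kb, cloned into an EcoRI site that is preserved at both ends. Because the same enzyme flanks both sides, the cloning was non-directional. The record does not name a promoter, but in MIGR1-type vectors transcription of the insert is generally driven by the 5′ viral LTR. That full-length transcript also serves as the genomic RNA that is packaged when the plasmid is introduced into a retroviral packaging cell line. The resulting virus integrates the luciferase cassette stably into dividing target cells.

The construct is suited to generating luciferase-labelled cells for bioluminescence readouts, particularly where GFP would conflict with other fluorescent markers. The associated publication concerns mesenchymal stem cell-mediated resistance to tyrosine kinase inhibitors in BCR-ABL-positive acute lymphoblastic leukemia, though the record does not specify how the vector was used in that work.
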