>Addgene plasmid #75018 | MI-Luciferase | addgene partial sequence | sequence record 147410 | pLXSN5 5'-CCCTTGAACCTCCTCGTTCGACC-3'
GAAGGGCCCAGCGCCATTCTACCCACTCGAAGACGGGACCGCCGGCGAGCAGCTGCACAAAGCCATGAAG
CGCTACGCCCTGGTGCCCGGCACCATCGCCTTTACCGACGCACATATCGAGGTGGACATTACCTACGCCG
AGTACTTCGAGATGAGCGTTCGGCTGGCAGAAGCTATGAAGCGCTATGGGCTGAATACAAACCATCGGAT
CGTGGTGTGCAGCGAGAATAGCTTGCAGTTCTTCATGCCCGTGTTGGGTGCCCTGTTCATCGGTGTGGCT
GTGGCCCCAGCTAACGACATCTACAACGAGCGCGAGCTGCTGAACAGCATGGGCATCAGCCAGCCCACCG
TCGTATTCGTGAGCAAGAAAGGGCTGCAAAAGATCCTCAACGTGCAAAAGAAGCTACCGATCATACAAAA
GATCATCATCATGGATAGCAAGACCGACTACCAGGGCTTCCAAAGCATGTACACCTTCGTGACTTCCCAT
TTGCCACCCGGCTTCAACGAGTACGACTTCGTGCC
