>Addgene plasmid #75018 | MI-Luciferase | addgene partial sequence | sequence record 147799 | pCDH-rev 5'-GCATTCCTTTGGCGAGAG-3'
AAAGACGGCAATATGGTGGAAAATAACATATAGACAAACGCACACCGGCCTTATTCCAAGCGGCTTCGGC
CAGTAACGTTAGGGGGGGGGGGCGGAATTCTTACACGGCGATCTTGCCGCCCTTCTTGGCCTTAATGAGA
ATCTCGCGGATCTTGCGGGCGTCCAACTTGCCGGTCAGTCCTTTAGGCACCTCGTCCACGAACACAACAC
CACCGCGCAGCTTCTTGGCGGTTGTAACCTGGCTGGCCACATAGTCCACGATCTCCTTCTCGGTCATGGT
TTTACCGTGTTCCAGCACGACGACTGCGGCGGGCAGCTCGCCGGCATCGTCGTCGGGCAGGCCGGCGACC
CCGGCGTCGAAAATGTTGGGGTGTTGCAGCAGGATGCTCTCCAGTTCGGCTGGGGCTACCTGGTAGCCCT
TGTATTTGATCAGGCTCTTCAGCCGGTCCACGATGAAGAAGTGCTCGTCCTCGTCCCAGTAGGCGATGTC
GCCGCTGTGCAGCCAGCCGTCCTTGTCGATGAGAGCGTTTGTAGCCTCGGGGTTGTTAACGTAGCCGCTC
ATGATCATGGGGCCACGGACGCACAGCTCGCCGCGCTGGTTCACACCCAGTGTCTTACCGGTGTCCAAGT
CCACCACCTTAGCCTCGAAGAAGG
